>Addgene plasmid #230338 | AiP14537 - pAAV-AiE0344m-minBG-SYFP2-P2A-3XFLAG-10aa-H2B-WPRE3-BGHpA (Alias: CN4537) | addgene full sequence | sequence record 470599 | Addgene NGS Result
TCCCTCTCTGCGCGCTCGCTCGCTCACTGAGGCCGGGCGACCAAAGGTCGCCCGACGCCCGGGCTTTGCC
CGGGCGGCCTCAGTGAGCGAGCGAGCGCGCAGCTGCCTGCAGGGGCGCCTATCAGCACACAATTGCCCAT
TATACGCGCGTATAATGGACTATTGTGTGCTGATATGATGCGGTATTTTCTCCTTACGCATCTGTGCGGT
ATTTCACACCGCATA
[95 nt withheld, positions 226-320]
T
[46 nt withheld, positions 322-367]
C
[141 nt withheld, positions 369-509]
CCTTTGACGTTGGAGTCCACGTTCTTT
[37 nt withheld, positions 537-573]
ACTCTATCTCGGGCTATTCTTTTGATTTATAAGGGATTTTGCCGATTTCGGTCTATTGGTTAAAAAATGA
GCTGATTTAACAAAAATTTAACGCGAATTTTAACAAAATATTAACGTTTACAATTTTATGGTGCACTCTC
AGTACAATCTGCTCTGATGCCGCATAGTTAAGCCAGCCCCGACACCCGCCAACACCCGCTGACGCGCCCT
GACGGGCTTGTCTGCTCCCGGCATCCGCTTACAGACAAGCTGTGACCGTCTCCGGGAGCTGCATGTGTCA
GAGGTTTTCACCGTCATCACCGAAACGCGCGAGACGAAAGGGCCTCGTGATACGCCTATTTTTATAGGTT
AATGTCATGATAATAATGGTTTCTTAGACGTCAGGTGGCACTTTTCGGGGAAATGTGCGCGGAACCCCTA
TTTGTTTATTTTTCTAAATACATTCAAATATGTATCCGCTCATGAGACAATAACCCTGATAAATGCTTCA
ATAATATTGAAAAAGGAAGAGTATGAGTATTCAACATTTCCGTGTCGCCCTTATTCCCTTTTTTGCGGCA
TTTTGCCTTCCTGTTTTTGCTCACCCAGAAACGCTGGTGAAAGTAAAAGATGCTGAAGATCAGTTGGGTG
CACGAGTGGGTTACATCGAACTGGATCTCAACAGCGGTAAGATCCTTGAGAGTTTTCGCCCCGAAGAACG
TTTTCCAATGATGAGCACTTTTAAAGTTCTGCTATGTGGCGCGGTATTATCCCGTATTGACGCCGGGCAA
GAGCAACTCGGTCGCCGCATACACTATTCTCAGAATGACTTGGTTGAGTACTCACCAGTCACAGAAAAGC
ATCTTACGGATGGCATGACAGTAAGAGAATTATGCAGTGCTGCCATAACCATGAGTGATAACACTGCGGC
CAACTTACTTCTGACAACGATCGGAGGACCGAAGGAGCTAACCGCTTTTTTGCACAACATGGGGGATCAT
GTAACTCGCCTTGATCGTTGGGAACCGGAGCTGAATGAAGCCATACCAAACGACGAGCGTGACACCACGA
TGCCTGTAGCAATGGCAACAACGTTGCGCAAACTATTAACTGGCGAACTACTTACTCTAGCTTCCCGGCA
ACAATTAATAGACTGGATGGAGGCGGATAAAGTTGCAGGACCACTTCTGCGCTCGGCCCTTCCGGCTGGC
TGGTTTATTGCTGATAAATCTGGAGCCGGTGAGCGTGGGTCTCGCGGTATCATTGCAGCACTGGGGCCAG
ATGGTAAGCCCTCCCGTATCGTAGTTATCTACACGACGGGGAGTCAGGCAACTATGGATGAACGAAATAG
ACAGATCGCTGAGATAGGTGCCTCACTGATTAAGCATTGGTAACTGTCAGACCAAGTTTACTCATATATA
CTTTAGATTGATTTAAAACTTCATTTTTAATTTAAAAGGATCTAGGTGAAGATCCTTTTTGATAATCTCA
TGACCAAAATCCCTTAACGTGAGTTTTCGTTCCACTGAGCGTCAGACCCCGTAGAAAAGATCAAAGGATC
TTCTTGAGATCCTTTTTTTCTGCGCGTAATCTGCTGCTTGCAAACAAAAAAACCACCGCTACCAGCGGTG
GTTTGTTTGCCGGATCAAGAGCTACCAACTCTTTTTCCGAAGGTAACTGGCTTCAGCAGAGCGCAGATAC
CAAATACTGTTCTTCTAGTGTAGCCGTAGTTAGGCCACCACTTCAAGAACTCTGTAGCACCGCCTACATA
CCTCGCTCTGCTAATCCTGTTACCAGTGGCTGCTGCCAGTGGCGATAAGTCGTGTCTTACCGGGTTGGAC
TCAAGACGATAGTTACCGGATAAGGCGCAGCGGTCGGGCTGAACGGGGGGTTCGTGCACACAGCCCAGCT
TGGAGCGAACGACCTACACCGAACTGAGATACCTACAGCGTGAGCTATGAGAAAGCGCCACGCTTCCCGA
AGGGAGAAAGGCGGACAGGTATCCGGTAAGCGGCAGGGTCGGAACAGGAGAGCGCACGAGGGAGCTTCCA
GGGGGAAACGCCTGGTATCTTTATAGTCCTGTCGGGTTTCGCCACCTCTGACTTGAGCGTCGATTTTTGT
GATGCTCGTCAGGGGGGCGGAGCCTATGGAAAAACGCCAGCAACGCGGCCTTTTTACGGTTCCTGGCCTT
TTGCTGGCCTTTTGCTCATATCAGCACACAATTGCCCATTATACGCGCGTATAATGGACTATTGTGTGCT
GATAACATGTCCTGCAGGCAGCTGCGCGCTCGCTCGCTCACTGAGGCCGCCCGGGCGTCGGGCGACCTTT
GGTCGCCCGGCCTCAGTGAGCGAGCGAGCGCGCAGAGAGGGAGTGGCCAACTCCATCACTAGGGGTTCCT
GCGGCCGCACGCGTAGTCAGGGGTCAGTCCTACTTATGGCCTGACAGCTTGTCACAGCCCCCACAACCCG
AATGTCTCCTTAAACCTGGCCTCCACAGCTCAGCATCGCCAACACTGACAGTGTCAAAGTTGCTGGTTTC
CGGAGAGGAAGGCAGAGAGGAGGGATGAGCAAAAGAACAAAGACCCCGCCCTGTGCCTGCACCTGCATCA
CCCAGAACTCTCTGAAATCATCAGCTCTCTGAAATCCCCGTGTCTCTGAGTCCCCTTGAGCAGGGAGTAG
ACCGCATGCAGCTGAGTCCACGGAGACTCTGAAGAGCACAGGTGGCACGAGACAGGAATGAAAGGACAGG
AGCCCTTAGCCACGGAATTTCACCTTTTCTCTCTGGCTCACATTGCCATGAAGGAGGTTTATGCTCAATG
ATTGTAGCTTTAGAATTCACAGCTCCACTACCGGTGGAAATAGTTGCATTTCTTTCTGTAGCCCAGGCTG
GCTTCAAACTCATTATGAACTTGAACTCCTGACCTCCCTTCCTCCACCCACCAAGTTCTGGAATTACAGC
CATGGAAAACCACCATGCCCAGTTGAGAAATACCTGTGTAACTATTGTTTTTGATACAAGTATTATAATT
GGGGATAGGAAGATAGAGGAGAGCTCGGGCTGGGCATAAAAGTCAGGGCAGAGCCATCTATTGCTTACAT
TTGCTTCTGGGATCCAGATCTTTCGAAGCTAGCGCTACCGGTCGCCACCATGGTCTCCAAGGGCGAGGAG
CTGTTCACCGGGGTGGTGCCCATCCTGGTCGAGCTGGACGGCGATGTCAACGGCCACAAGTTCAGCGTGT
CCGGCGAGGGCGAGGGCGATGCCACCTACGGCAAGCTGACCCTGAAGCTGATCTGCACCACCGGCAAGCT
GCCCGTGCCCTGGCCCACCCTCGTGACCACCCTGGGCTACGGCGTGCAGTGCTTCGCCCGCTACCCCGAC
CACATGAAGCAGCACGACTTCTTCAAGTCCGCCATGCCCGAAGGCTACGTCCAGGAGCGCACCATCTTCT
TCAAAGACGACGGCAACTACAAGACCCGCGCCGAGGTGAAGTTCGAGGGCGACACCCTGGTGAACCGCAT
CGAGCTGAAGGGCATCGACTTCAAGGAGGACGGCAACATCCTGGGGCACAAGCTGGAGTACAACTACAAC
AGCCACAACGTCTATATCACCGCCGACAAGCAGAAGAACGGCATCAAGGCCAACTTCAAGATCCGCCACA
ACATCGAGGACGGCGGCGTGCAGCTCGCCGACCACTACCAGCAGAACACCCCCATCGGCGACGGCCCCGT
GCTGCTGCCCGACAACCACTACCTGAGCTACCAGTCCAAGCTGAGCAAAGACCCCAACGAGAAGCGCGAT
CACATGGTCCTGCTGGAGTTCGTGACCGCCGCCGGGATCACTCTCGGCATGGACGAGCTGTACAAGGGCT
CTGGTGCTACCAACTTCTCACTGTTGAAACAGGCAGGGGATGTAGAGGAGAATCCAGGGCCTGGTGCTAG
TGGAGACTACAAAGACCATGACGGAGATTATAAAGATCATGACATCGATTACAAGGATGACGATGACAAG
TCCGGACTCAGATCTGGAGGCTCCGGAGGCCCAGAGCCAGCGAAGTCTGCTCCCGCCCCGAAAAAGGGCT
CCAAGAAGGCGGTGACTAAGGCGCAGAAGAAAGGCGGCAAGAAGCGCAAGCGCAGCCGCAAGGAGAGCTA
TTCCATCTATGTGTATAAGGTTCTGAAGCAGGTCCACCCTGACACCGGCATTTCGTCCAAGGCCATGGGC
ATCATGAACTCGTTTGTGAACGACATTTTCGAGCGCATCGCAGGTGAGGCTTCCCGCCTGGCGCATTACA
ACAAGCGCTCGACCATCACCTCCAGGGAGATCCAGACGGCCGTGCGCCTGCTGCTGCCTGGGGAGTTGGC
CAAGCACGCCGTGTCCGAGGGTACTAAGGCCATCACCAAGTACACCAGCGCTAAGTAATGAGGCGCGCCG
CGGCCGCGAATTCGATATCATAATCAACCTCTGGATTACAAAATTTGTGAAAGATTGACTGGTATTCTTA
ACTATGTTGCTCCTTTTACGCTATGTGGATACGCTGCTTTAATGCCTTTGTATCATGCTATTGCTTCCCG
TATGGCTTTCATTTTCTCCTCCTTGTATAAATCCTGGTTAGTTCTTGCCACGGCGGAACTCATCGCCGCC
TGCCTTGCCCGCTGCTGGACAGGGGCTCGGCTGTTGGGCACTGACAATTCCGTGGCTCGAGAGATCTTCG
ACTGTGCCTTCTAGTTGCCAGCCATCTGTTGTTTGCCCCTCCCCCGTGCCTTCCTTGACCCTGGAAGGTG
CCACTCCCACTGTCCTTTCCTAATAAAATGAGGAAATTGCATCGCATTGTCTGAGTAGGTGTCATTCTAT
TCTGGGGGGTGGGGTGGGGCAGGACAGCAAGGGGGAGGATTGGGAAGACAATAGCAGGCATGAGATCTCA
CGTGCGGACCGAGCGGCCGCAGGAACCCCTAGTGATGGAGTTGGCCAC
Features (pLannotate 1.2.2; 20 found; start..end, strand, type, name):
    120..147     +  misc_feature   telR: telR; telomeric sequence from coliphage N15
    148..175     +  misc_feature   telL: telL; telomeric sequence from coliphage N15
    176..225     -  misc_feature   bom (fragment): basis of mobility region from pBR322
    244..699     +  rep_origin     f1 ori (sequence partly withheld): f1 bacteriophage origin of replication; arrow indicates direction of (+) strand synthesis
    700..749     -  misc_feature   bom (fragment): basis of mobility region from pBR322
    851..886     -  CDS            rop (fragment): Rop protein, which maintains plasmids at low copy number; rop
    981..1085    +  promoter       AmpR promoter: bla
   1086..1946    +  CDS            AmpR: β-lactamase; bla; confers resistance to ampicillin, carbenicillin, and related antibiotics
   2117..2705    +  rep_origin     ori: high-copy-number ColE1/pMB1/pBR322/pUC origin of replication
   2762..2789    +  misc_feature   telR: telR; telomeric sequence from coliphage N15
   2790..2817    +  misc_feature   telL: telL; telomeric sequence from coliphage N15
   2835..2862    +  repeat_region  AAV2 ITR (fragment): inverted terminal repeat of adeno-associated virus serotype 2 inverted
   2891..2918    +  repeat_region  AAV2 ITR (fragment): inverted terminal repeat of adeno-associated virus serotype 2 inverted
   3703..4419    +  CDS            SYFP2: SYFP2 is a basic (constitutively fluorescent) yellow fluorescent protein published in 2006, derived from Aequorea victoria. It is reported to be a very rapidly-maturing monomer with moderate acid sensitivity.
   4498..4563    +  CDS            3xFLAG: three tandem FLAG® epitope tags, followed by an enterokinase cleavage site
   4594..4971    +  CDS            H2B: human histone H2B; HIST1H2BJ
   5005..5162    +  misc_feature   WPRE (fragment): woodchuck hepatitis virus posttranscriptional regulatory element
   5168..5248    +  misc_feature   WPRE (fragment): woodchuck hepatitis virus posttranscriptional regulatory element
   5265..5376    +  polyA_signal   bGH poly(A) signal: bovine growth hormone polyadenylation signal
   5494..113     +  repeat_region  AAV2 ITR (across the origin): inverted terminal repeat of adeno-associated virus serotype 2 inverted
