[The description below was written by a language model from this plasmid's Addgene catalogue record and pLannotate feature annotations shown in this document.]
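Description:
AiP14537 - pAAV-AiE0344m-minBG-SYFP2-P2A-3XFLAG-10aa-H2B-WPRE3-BGHpA (alias CN4537) is an AAV transfer plasmid built on a pAAV2 backbone, about 5.5 kb in the sequenced record. It is intended for packaging recombinant adeno-associated virus that reports enhancer activity in the brain. The bacterial portion carries a high-copy ColE1/pUC-type origin, an f1 phage origin and the β-lactamase gene with its own promoter for ampicillin selection. The annotation also picks up short pBR322-derived bom and rop remnants and phage N15 telomeric-like matches next to the repeats. AAV2 inverted terminal repeats flank the expression cassette and define the DNA that is replicated and packaged into capsids. One repeat is annotated only as fragments, which is a common result of automated annotation across these structured regions.

Between the ITRs, the AiE0344m enhancer sits upstream of a minimal beta-globin promoter (minBG). The minimal promoter has little activity on its own, so transcription depends on the cell-type specificity of the enhancer. Neither element is annotated in the feature table, but both presumably lie in the unannotated stretch between the left ITR and the SYFP2 coding sequence. The synthetic payload encodes the yellow fluorescent protein SYFP2, followed by a P2A self-cleaving peptide and then a 3xFLAG tag joined through a 10-amino-acid linker to human histone H2B. A single transcript should therefore yield free SYFP2 that fills the cell and a separate chromatin-bound, epitope-tagged histone that marks the nucleus. A shortened WPRE (WPRE3) boosts transcript stability and expression, and the bovine growth hormone polyadenylation signal terminates the message.

The stated purpose is to drive AAV-mediated transgene expression in specific populations of brain cells. The record does not say which population AiE0344m targets.
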