Addgene plasmid #230338: AiP14537 - pAAV-AiE0344m-minBG-SYFP2-P2A-3XFLAG-10aa-H2B-WPRE3-BGHpA (Alias: CN4537)
Purpose: AiE0344m is an enhancer sequence, designed to drive AAV-mediated transgene expression in specific populations of brain cells
Depositing lab: Allen Institute for Brain Science & Boaz Levi. Depositing organization: Allen Institute. Publication: A suite of enhancer AAVs and transgenic mouse lines for genetic access to cortical cell types. Ben-Simon Y, Hooper M, Narayan S, Daigle TL, Dwivedi D, Way SW, Oster A, Stafford DA, Mich JK, Taormina MJ, Martinez RA, Opitz-Araya X, Roth JR, Alexander JR, Allen S, Amster A, Arbuckle J, Ayala A, Baker PM, Bakken TE, Barcelli T, Barta S, Bendrick J, Bertagnolli D, Bielstein C, Bishwakarma P, Bowlus J, Boyer G, Brouner K, Casian B, Casper T, Chakka AB, Chakrabarty R, Chance RK, Chavan S, Clark M, Colbert K, Collman F, Daniel S, Departee M, DiValentin P, Donadio N, Dotson N, Egdorf T, Fliss T, Gabitto M, Garcia J, Gary A, Gasperini M, Gloe J, Goldy J, Gore BB, Graybuck L, Greisman N, Haeseleer F, Halterman C, Haradon Z, Hastings SD, Helback O, Ho W, Hockemeyer D, Huang C, Huff S, Hunker A, Johansen N, Jones D, Juneau Z, Kalmbach B, Kannan M, Khem S, Kussick E, Kutsal R, Larsen R, Lee C, Lee AY, Leibly M, Lenz GH, Li S, Liang E, Lusk N, Madigan Z, Malloy J, Malone J, McCue R, Melchor J, Mollenkopf T, Moosman S, Morin E, Newman D, Ng L, Ngo K, Omstead V, Otto S, Oyama A, Pena N, Pham T, Phillips E, Pom CA, Potekhina L, Ransford S, Ray PL, Rette D, Reynoldson C, Rimorin C, Rocha D, Ruiz A, Sanchez REA, Sawyer L, Sedeno-Cortes A, Sevigny JP, Shapovalova N, Shepard N, Shulga L, Sigler AR, Siverts L, Soliman S, Somasundaram S, Staats B, Stewart K, Szelenyi E, Tieu M, Trader C, Tran A, van Velthoven CTJ, Walker M, Wang Y, Weed N, Wirthlin M, Wood T, Wynalda B, Yao Z, Zhou T, Ariza J, Dee N, Reding M, Ronellenfitch K, Mufti S, Sunkin SM, Smith KA, Esposito L, Waters J, Thyagarajan B, Yao S, Lein ES, Zeng H, Levi BP, Ngai J, Ting JT, Tasic B. Cell. 2025 May 16:S0092-8674(25)00513-6. doi: 10.1016/j.cell.2025.05.002. PubMed 40403729.
Backbone
  Vector backbone: pAAV2
  Vector type: AAV
Growth in bacteria
  Bacterial resistance: Ampicillin, 100 μg/mL
  Growth temperature: 37°C
  Growth strain: NEB Stable
  Copy number: High Copy
Gene/Insert
  Gene/Insert name: SYFP2-P2A-3XFLAG-10aa-H2B
  Species: Synthetic
  Promoter: minBG
  Cloning method: Gibson Cloning
Terms and licenses: Academic/Nonprofit Terms; Industry Terms: Not Available to Industry
How to cite: AiP14537 - pAAV-AiE0344m-minBG-SYFP2-P2A-3XFLAG-10aa-H2B-WPRE3-BGHpA (Alias: CN4537) was a gift from Allen Institute for Brain Science & Boaz Levi (Addgene plasmid # 230338 ; http://n2t.net/addgene:230338 ; RRID:Addgene_230338)
